>Addgene plasmid #206434 | pAc5.1-EGFP-Vasa 463-661 MUT (F504E) (HK196) | depositor full sequence | sequence record 401685 | Full Sequence
AAAAAATCATGAATGGCATCAACTCTGAATCAAATCTTTGCAGATGCACCTACTTCTCATTTCCACTGTC
ACATCATTTTTCCAGATCTCGCTGCCTGTTATGTGGCCCACAAACCAAGACACGTTTTATGGCCATTAAA
GCTGGCTGATCGTCGCCAAACACCAAATACATATCAATATGTACATTCGAGAAAGAAGCGATCAAAGAAG
CGTCTTCGGGCGAGTAGGAGAATGCGGAGGAGAAGGAGAACGAGCTGATCTAGTATCTCTCCACAATCCA
ATGCCAACTGACCAACTGGCCATATTCGGAGCAATTTGAAGCCAATTTCCATCGCCTGGCGATCGCTCCA
TTCTTGGCTATATGTTTTTCACCGTTCCCGGGGCCATTTTCAAAGACTCGTCGGTAAGATAAGATTGTGT
CACTCGCTGTCTCTCTTCATTTGTCGAAGAATGCTGAGGAATTTCGCGATGACGTCGGCGAGTATTTTGA
AGAATGAGAATAATTTGTATTTATACGAAAATCAGTTAGTGGAATTTTCTACAAAAACATGTTATCTATA
GATAATTTTGTTGCAAAATATGTTGACTATGACAAAGATTGTATGTATATACCTTTAATGTATTCTCATT
TTCTTATGTATTTATAATGGCAATGATGATACTGATGATATTTTAAGATGATGCCAGACCACAGGCTGAT
TTCTGCGTCTTTTGCCGAACGCAGTGCATGTGCGGTTGTTGTTTTTTGGAATAGTTTCAATTTTCGGACT
GTCCGCTTTGATTTCAGTTTCTTGGCTTATTCAAAAAGCAAAGTAAAGCCAAAAAAGCGAGATGGCAATA
CCAAATGCGGCAAAACGGTAGTGGAAGGAAAGGGGTGCGGGGCAGCGGAAGGAAGGGTGGGGCGGGGCGT
GGCGGGGTCTGTGGCTGGGCGCGACGTCACCGACGTTGGAGCCACTCCTTTGACCATGTGTGCGTGTGTG
TATTATTCGTGTCTCGCCACTCGCCGGTTGTTTTTTTCTTTTTATCTCGCTCTCTCTAGCGCCATCTCGT
ACGCATGCTCAACGCACCGCATGTTGCCGTGTCCTTTATGCGTCATTTTGGCTCGAAATAGGCAATTATT
TAAACAAAGATTAGTCAACGAAAACGCTAAAATAAATAAGTCTACAATATGGTTACTTATTGCCATGTGT
GTGCAGCCAACGATAGCAACAAAAGCAACAACACAGTGGCTTTCCCTCTTTCACTTTTTGTTTGCAAGCG
CGTGCGAGCAAGACGGCACGACCGGCAAACGCAATTACGCTGACAAAGAGCAGACGAAGTTTTGGCCGAA
AAACATCAAGGCGCCTGATACGAATGCATTTGCAATAACAATTGCGATATTTAATATTGTTTATGAAGCT
GTTTGACTTCAAAACACACAAAAAAAAAAATAAAACAAATTATTTGAAAGAGAATTAGGAATCGGACAGC
TTATCGTTACGGGCTAACAGCACACCGAGACGAAATAGCTTACCTGACGTCACAGCCTCTGGAAGAACTG
CCGCCAAGCAGAGAGAGAGAGAAAAAGAGGGAGAGCAGCTTAGACCGCATGTGCTTGTGTGTGAGGCGTC
TCTCTCTTCGTCTCCTGTTTGCGCAAACGCATAGACTGCACTGAGAAAATCGATTACCTATTTTTTATGA
ATGAATATTTGCACTATTACTATTCAAAACTATTAAGATAGCAATCACATTCAATAGCCAAATACTATAC
CACCTGAGCGATGCAACGAAATGATCAATTTGAGCAAAAATGCTGCATATTTAGGACGGCATCATTATAG
AAATGCTTCTTGCTGTGTACTTTTCTCTCGTCTGGCAGCTGTTTCGCCGTTATTGTTAAAACCGGCTTAA
GTTAGGTGTGTTTTCTACGACTAGTGATGCCCCTACTAGAAGATGTGTGTTGCACAAATGTCCCTGAATA
ACCAATTTGAAGTGCAGATAGCAGTAAACGTAAGCTAATATGAATATTATTTAACTGTAATGTTTTAATA
TCGCTGGACATTACTAATAAACCCACTATAAACACATGTACATATGTATGTTTTGGCATACAATGAGTAG
TTGGGGAAAAAATGTGTAAAAGCACCGTGACCATCACAGCATAAAGATAACCAGCTGAAGTATCGAATAT
GAGTAACCCCCAAATTGAATCACATGCCGCAACTGATAGGACCCATGGAAGTACACTCTTCATGGCGATA
TACAAGACACACACAAGCACGAACACCCAGTTGCGGAGGAAATTCTCCGTAAATGAAAACCCAATCGGCG
AACAATTCATACCCATATATGGTAAAAGTTTTGAACGCGACTTGAGAGCGGAGAGCATTGCGGCTGATAA
GGTTTTAGCGCTAAGCGGGCTTTATAAAACGGGCTGCGGGACCAGTTTTCATATCACTACCGTTTGAGTT
CTTGTGCTGTGTGGATACTCCTCCCGACACAAAGCCGCTCCATCAGCCAGCAGTCGTCTAATCCAGAGAC
CCCGGATCGGGGTACCAACATGGTGAGCAAGGGCGAGGAGCTGTTCACCGGGGTGGTGCCCATCCTGGTC
GAGCTGGACGGCGACGTAAACGGCCACAAGTTCAGCGTGTCCGGCGAGGGCGAGGGCGATGCCACCTACG
GCAAGCTGACCCTGAAGTTCATCTGCACCACCGGCAAGCTGCCCGTGCCCTGGCCCACCCTCGTGACCAC
CCTGACCTACGGCGTGCAGTGCTTCAGCCGCTACCCCGACCACATGAAGCAGCACGACTTCTTCAAGTCC
GCCATGCCCGAAGGCTACGTCCAGGAGCGCACCATCTTCTTCAAGGACGACGGCAACTACAAGACCCGCG
CCGAGGTGAAGTTCGAGGGCGACACCCTGGTGAACCGCATCGAGCTGAAGGGCATCGACTTCAAGGAGGA
CGGCAACATCCTGGGGCACAAGCTGGAGTACAACTACAACAGCCACAACGTCTATATCATGGCCGACAAG
CAGAAGAACGGCATCAAGGTGAACTTCAAGATCCGCCACAACATCGAGGACGGCAGCGTGCAGCTCGCCG
ACCACTACCAGCAGAACACCCCCATCGGCGACGGCCCCGTGCTGCTGCCCGACAACCACTACCTGAGCAC
CCAGTCCAAGCTGAGCAAAGACCCCAACGAGAAGCGCGATCACATGGTCCTGCTGGAGTTCGTGACCGCC
GCCGGGATCACTCTCGGCATGGACGAGCTGTACAAGCCAAGCTTGAATTCTGCAGATTCTGATGTGAAGC
AGACCATATACGAAGTTAATAAGTACGCCAAGCGATCCAAGCTAATAGAAATCCTTTCCGAGCAAGCAGA
TGGCACCATTGTGTTTGTGGAGACAAAGCGTGGCGCCGACGAGTTAGCTTCCTTCCTGTCAGAAAAGGAG
TTTCCGACGACCTCCATTCATGGCGATCGTCTCCAGAGTCAACGCGAGCAGGCCTTGCGTGATTTCAAGA
ACGGCTCTATGAAGGTTCTCATAGCCACTTCAGTGGCTTCTCGTGGATTAGACATTAAAAACATCAAGCA
TGTGATCAACTATGACATGCCCAGCAAGATCGATGACTACGTACATCGCATTGGACGTACAGGTCGTGTA
GGCAATAATGGACGAGCCACAAGCTTCTTTGACCCTGAAAAGGATCGAGCTATTGCTGCGGACTTGGTAA
AAATCTTGGAGGGATCTGGCCAGACTGTTCCGGACTTTCTACGCACCTGTGGTGCCGGCGGTGATGGGGG
TTACTCCAATCAAAATTTCGGTGGGGTGGATGTGCGTGGCAGGGGAAATTACGTCGGCGATGCCACCAAT
GTCGAGGAAGAAGAGCAATGGGATTGAATCCAGCACAGTGGCGGCCGCTCGAGTCTAGAGGGCCCGCGGT
TCGAAGGTAAGCCTATCCCTAACCCTCTCCTCGGTCTCGATTCTACGCGTACCGGTCATCATCACCATCA
CCATTGAGTTTAAACCCGCTGATCAGCCTCGACTGTGCCTTCTAAGGCCTGAGCTCGCTGATCAGCCTCG
ATCGAGGATCCAGACATGATAAGATACATTGATGAGTTTGGACAAACCACAACTAGAATGCAGTGAAAAA
AATGCTTTATTTGTGAAATTTGTGATGCTATTGCTTTATTTGTAACCATTATAAGCTGCAATAAACAAGT
TAACAACAACAATTGCATTCATTTTATGTTTCAGGTTCAGGGGGAGGTGTGGGAGGTTTTTTAAAGCAAG
TAAAACCTCTACAAATGTGGTATGGCTGATTATGATCAGTCGACCGATGCCCTTGAGAGCCTTCAACCCA
GTCAGCTCCTTCCGGTGGGCGCGGGGCATGACTATCGTCGCCGCACTTATGACTGTCTTCTTTATCATGC
AACTCGTAGGACAGGTGCCGGCAGCGCTCTGGGTCATTTTCGGCGAGGACCGCTTTCGCTGGAGCGCGAC
GATGATCGGCCTGTCGCTTGCGGTATTCGGAATCTTGCACGCCCTCGCTCAAGCCTTCGTCACTGGTCCC
GCCACCAAACGTTTCGGCGAGAAGCAGGCCATTATCGCCGGCATGGCGGCCGACGCGCTGGGCTACGTCT
TGCTGGCGTTCGCGACGCGAGGCTGGATGGCCTTCCCCATTATGATTCTTCTCGCTTCCGGCGGCATCGG
GATGCCCGCGTTGCAGGCCATGCTGTCCAGGCAGGTAGATGACGACCATCAGGGACAGCTTCAAGGATCG
CTCGCGGCTCTTACCAGCCAGCAAAAGGCCAGGAACCGTAAAAAGGCCGCGTTGCTGGCGTTTTTCCATA
GGCTCCGCCCCCCTGACGAGCATCACAAAAATCGACGCTCAAGTCAGAGGTGGCGAAACCCGACAGGACT
ATAAAGATACCAGGCGTTTCCCCCTGGAAGCTCCCTCGTGCGCTCTCCTGTTCCGACCCTGCCGCTTACC
GGATACCTGTCCGCCTTTCTCCCTTCGGGAAGCGTGGCGCTTTCTCAATGCTCACGCTGTAGGTATCTCA
GTTCGGTGTAGGTCGTTCGCTCCAAGCTGGGCTGTGTGCACGAACCCCCCGTTCAGCCCGACCGCTGCGC
CTTATCCGGTAACTATCGTCTTGAGTCCAACCCGGTAAGACACGACTTATCGCCACTGGCAGCAGCCACT
GGTAACAGGATTAGCAGAGCGAGGTATGTAGGCGGTGCTACAGAGTTCTTGAAGTGGTGGCCTAACTACG
GCTACACTAGAAGGACAGTATTTGGTATCTGCGCTCTGCTGAAGCCAGTTACCTTCGGAAAAAGAGTTGG
TAGCTCTTGATCCGGCAAACAAACCACCGCTGGTAGCGGTGGTTTTTTTGTTTGCAAGCAGCAGATTACG
CGCAGAAAAAAAGGATCTCAAGAAGATCCTTTGATCTTTTCTACGGGGTCTGACGCTCAGTGGAACGAAA
ACTCACGTTAAGGGATTTTGGTCATGAGATTATCAAAAAGGATCTTCACCTAGATCCTTTTAAATTAAAA
ATGAAGTTTTAAATCAATCTAAAGTATATATGAGTAAACTTGGTCTGACAGTTACCAATGCTTAATCAGT
GAGGCACCTATCTCAGCGATCTGTCTATTTCGTTCATCCATAGTTGCCTGACTCCCCGTCGTGTAGATAA
CTACGATACGGGAGGGCTTACCATCTGGCCCCAGTGCTGCAATGATACCGCGAGACCCACGCTCACCGGC
TCCAGATTTATCAGCAATAAACCAGCCAGCCGGAAGGGCCGAGCGCAGAAGTGGTCCTGCAACTTTATCC
GCCTCCATCCAGTCTATTAATTGTTGCCGGGAAGCTAGAGTAAGTAGTTCGCCAGTTAATAGTTTGCGCA
ACGTTGTTGCCATTGCTGCAGGCATCGTGGTGTCACGCTCGTCGTTTGGTATGGCTTCATTCAGCTCCGG
TTCCCAACGATCAAGGCGAGTTACATGATCCCCCATGTTGTGCAAAAAAGCGGTTAGCTCCTTCGGTCCT
CCGATCGTTGTCAGAAGTAAGTTGGCCGCAGTGTTATCACTCATGGTTATGGCAGCACTGCATAATTCTC
TTACTGTCATGCCATCCGTAAGATGCTTTTCTGTGACTGGTGAGTACTCAACCAAGTCATTCTGAGAATA
GTGTATGCGGCGACCGAGTTGCTCTTGCCCGGCGTCAACACGGGATAATACCGCGCCACATAGCAGAACT
TTAAAAGTGCTCATCATTGGAAAACGTTCTTCGGGGCGAAAACTCTCAAGGATCTTACCGCTGTTGAGAT
CCAGTTCGATGTAACCCACTCGTGCACCCAACTGATCTTCAGCATCTTTTACTTTCACCAGCGTTTCTGG
GTGAGCAAAAACAGGAAGGCAAAATGCCGCAAAAAAGGGAATAAGGGCGACACGGAAATGTTGAATACTC
ATACTCTTCCTTTTTCAATATTATTGAAGCATTTATCAGGGTTATTGTCTCATGAGCGGATACATATTTG
AATGTATTTAGAAAAATAAACAAATAGGGGTTCCGCGCACATTTCCCCGAAAAGTGCCACCTGACGTCTA
AGAAACCATTATTATCATGACATTAACCTATAAAAATAGGCGTATCACGAGGCCCTTTCGTCTTCAAGGA
ATTAATTCTATATTCTAAAAACACAAATGATACTTCTAA
Features (pLannotate 1.2.2; 10 found; start..end, strand, type, name):
      8..2520    +  promoter       Ac5 promoter: Drosophila melanogaster actin 5C promoter
   2540..3256    +  CDS            mEGFP: mEGFP is a basic (constitutively fluorescent) green fluorescent protein published in 2002, derived from Aequorea victoria. It has moderate acid sensitivity.
   3278..3874    +  CDS            vas (fragment): VASA1_DROME - Also known as vasa From Drosophila melanogaster (Fruit fly).
   3926..3967    +  CDS            V5 tag: epitope tag from simian virus 5
   4067..4201    -  polyA_signal   SV40 poly(A) signal: SV40 polyadenylation signal
   4224..4308    -  CDS            large T antigen (fragment): large T antigen from SV40 (simian virus 40)
   4309..4779    +  CDS            TcR (fragment): tetracycline efflux protein; tet; confers resistance to tetracycline
   4823..5411    -  rep_origin     ori: high-copy-number ColE1/pMB1/pBR322/pUC origin of replication
   5582..6442    -  CDS            AmpR: β-lactamase; bla; confers resistance to ampicillin, carbenicillin, and related antibiotics
   6443..6547    -  promoter       AmpR promoter: bla
