>Addgene plasmid #206434 | pAc5.1-EGFP-Vasa 463-661 MUT (F504E) (HK196) | addgene full sequence | sequence record 407098 | Addgene NGS Result
AAAAAAATCATGAATGGCATCAACTCTGAATCAAATCTTTGCAGATGCACCTACTTCTCATTTCCACTGT
CACATCATTTTTCCAGATCTCGCTGCCTGTTATGTGGCCCACAAACCAAGACACGTTTTATGGCCATTAA
AGCTGGCTGATCGTCGCCAAACACCAAATACATAATGAATATGTACACATTCGAGAAAGAAGCGATCAAA
GAAGCGTCTTCGGGCGGAGTAGGAGAATGCGGAGGAGAAGGAGAACGAGCTGATCTAGTATCTCTCCACA
ATCCAATGCCAACTGACCAACTGGCCATATTCGGAGCAATTTGAAGCCAATTTCCATCGCCTGGCGATCG
CTCCATTCTTGGCTATATGTTTTTCACCGTTACCCGGGGCCATTTTCAAAGACTCGTCGGCAAGATAAGA
TTGTGTCACTCGCTGTCTCTCTTCATTTGTCGAAGAATGCTGAGGAATTTCGCGATGACGTCGGCGAGTA
TTTTGAAGAATGAGAATAATTTGTATTTATACGAAAATCAGTTAGTGGAATTTTCTACAAAAACATGTTA
TCTATAGATAATTTTGTTGCAAAATATGTTGACTATGACAAAGATTGTATGTATATACCTTTAATGTATT
CTCATTTTCTTATGTATTTATAATGGCAATGATGATACTGATGATATTTTAAGATGATGCCAGACCAAAA
GGCTTGAATTTCTGCGTCTTTTGCCGAACGCAGTGCATGTGCAATTGTTGTTTTTTGGAATATTCAATTT
TCGGACTGTCCGCTTTGATTTCAGTTTCTTGGCTTATTCAAAAAGCAAAGTAAAGCCAAAAAAGCGAGAT
GGCAATACCAAATGCGGCAAAACGGTAGTGGAAGGAAAGGGGTGCGGGGCAGCGGAAGGAAGGGTGGGGC
GGGGCGTGGCGGGGTCTGTGGCTGGGCGCGACGTCACCGACGTTGGAGCCACTCCTTTGACCATGTGTGC
GTGTGTGTATTATTCGTGTCTCGCCACTCGCCGGTTGTTTTTTTCTTTTTATGCTGCGCTCTCTCTAGCG
CCATCTCGCTTACGCATGCTCAACGCACCGCATGTTGCCGTTTCCTTTTATGCGTCATTTTGGCTCGAAA
TAGGCAATTATTTAAACAAAGATTAGTCAACGAAAACGCTAAAATAAATAAGTCTACAATATGGTTACTT
ATTGCCATGTGTGTGCAGCCAACGATAGCAACAAAAGCAACAACACAGGTGGCTTTCCCTCTTTCACTTT
TTGTTTGCAAGCCGCGTGCGAGCAAGACGGCACGACCGGCAAACGCAATTACGCTGACAAAGAGCAGACG
AAGTTTTGGCGAAAAACATCAAGGCGCCTGATACGAATGCATTTGCAATAACAATTGCGATATTTAATAT
TGTTTATGAAGCTGTTTGACTTCAAAACACACAAAAAAAAAAATAAAACAAATTATTTGAAAGAGAATTA
GGAATCGGACGCTTATCGTTAGGGTAACAACAAGAAATGCTTACTGAGTCACAGCCTCTGGAAAACTGCC
GCAAGCCAGAGAGAGAGAGAAAAAGAGGGAGAGCAGCTTAGACCGCATGTGCTTGTGTGTGAGGCGTCTC
TCTCTTCGTCTCTGTTGCGCAAACGCATAGACTGCACTGAAAAAATCGATTACCTATTTTTTATGAATGA
ATATTTGCACTATTACTATTCAAAACTATTAAGATAGCAATCACATTCAATAGCCAAATACTATACCACC
TGAGCGATGCAACGAAATGATCAATTTGAGCAAAAATGCTGCATATTTAGGACGGCATCATTATAGAAAT
GCTTCTTGCTGTGTACTTTTCTCTCGTCTGGCAGCTGTTTCGCCGTTATTGTTAAAACCGGCTTAAGTTA
GGTGTGTTTTCTACGACTAGTGAATGCCCTACTAGAAGATGTGTGTTGCACAAAATGTCCCTGGAATAAC
CAATTTGAAGTGCAGATAGCAGTAAACGTAAGCTAATATGAATATTATTTAACTGTAATGTTTTAATATC
GCTGGACATTACTAATAAACCCACTATAAACACATGTACATATGTATGTTTTGGCATACAATGAGTAGTT
GGGGAAAAAATGTGTAAAAGCACCGTGACCATCACAGCATAAAGATAACCAGCTGAAGTATCGAATATGA
GTAACCCCCAAATTGAATCACATGCCGCAACTGATAGGACCCATGGAAGTACACTCTTCATGGCGATATA
CAAGACACACACAAGCACGAACACCCAGTTGCGGAGGAAATTCTCCGTAAATGAAAACCCAATCGGCGAA
CAATTCATACCCATATATGGTAAAAGTTTTGAACGCGACTTGAGAGCGGAGAGCATTGCGGCTGATAAGG
TTTTAGCGCTAAGCGGGCTTTATAAAACGGGCTGCGGGACCAGTTTTCATATCACTACCGTTTGAGTTCT
TGTGCTGTGTGGATACTCCTCCCGACACAAAGCCGCTCCATCAGCCAGCAGTCGTCTAATCCAGAGACCC
CGGATCGGGGTACCATCATGGTGAGCAAGGGCGAGGAGCTGTTCACCGGGGTGGTGCCCATCCTGGTCGA
GCTGGACGGCGACGTAAACGGCCACAAGTTCAGCGTGTCCGGCGAGGGCGAGGGCGATGCCACCTACGGC
AAGCTGACCCTGAAGTTCATCTGCACCACCGGCAAGCTGCCCGTGCCCTGGCCCACCCTCGTGACCACCC
TGACCTACGGCGTGCAGTGCTTCAGCCGCTACCCCGACCACATGAAGCAGCACGACTTCTTCAAGTCCGC
CATGCCCGAAGGCTACGTCCAGGAGCGCACCATCTTCTTCAAGGACGACGGCAACTACAAGACCCGCGCC
GAGGTGAAGTTCGAGGGCGACACCCTGGTGAACCGCATCGAGCTGAAGGGCATCGACTTCAAGGAGGACG
GCAACATCCTGGGGCACAAGCTGGAGTACAACTACAACAGCCACAACGTCTATATCATGGCCGACAAGCA
GAAGAACGGCATCAAGGTGAACTTCAAGATCCGCCACAACATCGAGGACGGCAGCGTGCAGCTCGCCGAC
CACTACCAGCAGAACACCCCCATCGGCGACGGCCCCGTGCTGCTGCCCGACAACCACTACCTGAGCACCC
AGTCCGCCCTGAGCAAAGACCCCAACGAGAAGCGCGATCACATGGTCCTGCTGGAGTTCGTGACCGCCGC
CGGGATCACTCTCGGCATGGACGAGCTGTACAAGCCAAGCTTGAATTCTGCAGATTCTGATGTGAAGCAG
ACCATATACGAAGTTAATAAGTACGCCAAGCGATCCAAGCTAATAGAAATCCTTTCCGAGCAAGCAGATG
GCACCATTGTGTTTGTGGAGACAAAGCGTGGCGCCGACGAGTTAGCTTCCTTCCTGTCAGAAAAGGAGTT
TCCGACGACCTCCATTCATGGCGATCGTCTCCAGAGTCAACGCGAGCAGGCCTTGCGTGATTTCAAGAAC
GGCTCTATGAAGGTTCTCATAGCCACTTCAGTGGCTTCTCGTGGATTAGACATTAAAAACATCAAGCATG
TGATCAACTATGACATGCCCAGCAAGATCGATGACTACGTACATCGCATTGGACGTACAGGTCGTGTAGG
CAATAATGGACGAGCCACAAGCTTCTTTGACCCTGAAAAGGATCGAGCTATTGCTGCGGACTTGGTAAAA
ATCTTGGAGGGATCTGGCCAGACTGTTCCGGACTTTCTACGCACCTGTGGTGCCGGCGGTGATGGGGGTT
ACTCCAATCAAAATTTCGGTGGGGTGGATGTGCGTGGCAGGGGAAATTACGTCGGCGATGCCACCAATGT
CGAGGAAGAAGAGCAATGGGATTGAATCCAGCACAGTGGCGGCCGCTCGAGTCTAGAGGGCCCGCGGTTC
GAAGGTAAGCCTATCCCTAACCCTCTCCTCGGTCTCGATTCTACGCGTACCGGTCATCATCACCATCACC
ATTGAGTTTAAACCCGCTGATCAGCCTCGACTGTGCCTTCTAAGGCCTGAGCTCGCTGATCAGCCTCGAT
CGAGGATCCAGACATGATAAGATACATTGATGAGTTTGGACAAACCACAACTAGAATGCAGTGAAAAAAA
TGCTTTATTTGTGAAATTTGTGATGCTATTGCTTTATTTGTAACCATTATAAGCTGCAATAAACAAGTTA
ACAACAACAATTGCATTCATTTTATGTTTCAGGTTCAGGGGGAGGTGTGGGAGGTTTTTTAAAGCAAGTA
AAACCTCTACAAATGTGGTATGGCTGATTATGATCAGTCGACCGATGCCCTTGAGAGCCTTCAACCCAGT
CAGCTCCTTCCGGTGGGCGCGGGGCATGACTATCGTCGCCGCACTTATGACTGTCTTCTTTATCATGCAA
CTCGTAGGACAGGTGCCGGCAGCGCTCTGGGTCATTTTCGGCGAGGACCGCTTTCGCTGGAGCGCGACGA
TGATCGGCCTGTCGCTTGCGGTATTCGGAATCTTGCACGCCCTCGCTCAAGCCTTCGTCACTGGTCCCGC
CACCAAACGTTTCGGCGAGAAGCAGGCCATTATCGCCGGCATGGCGGCCGACGCGCTGGGCTACGTCTTG
CTGGCGTTCGCGACGCGAGGCTGGATGGCCTTCCCCATTATGATTCTTCTCGCTTCCGGCGGCATCGGGA
TGCCCGCGTTGCAGGCCATGCTGTCCAGGCAGGTAGATGACGACCATCAGGGACAGCTTCAAGGCCAGCA
AAAGGCCAGGAACCGTAAAAAGGCCGCGTTGCTGGCGTTTTTCCATAGGCTCCGCCCCCCTGACGAGCAT
CACAAAAATCGACGCTCAAGTCAGAGGTGGCGAAACCCGACAGGACTATAAAGATACCAGGCGTTTCCCC
CTGGAAGCTCCCTCGTGCGCTCTCCTGTTCCGACCCTGCCGCTTACCGGATACCTGTCCGCCTTTCTCCC
TTCGGGAAGCGTGGCGCTTTCTCATAGCTCACGCTGTAGGTATCTCAGTTCGGTGTAGGTCGTTCGCTCC
AAGCTGGGCTGTGTGCACGAACCCCCCGTTCAGCCCGACCGCTGCGCCTTATCCGGTAACTATCGTCTTG
AGTCCAACCCGGTAAGACACGACTTATCGCCACTGGCAGCAGCCACTGGTAACAGGATTAGCAGAGCGAG
GTATGTAGGCGGTGCTACAGAGTTCTTGAAGTGGTGGCCTAACTACGGCTACACTAGAAGGACAGTATTT
GGTATCTGCGCTCTGCTGAAGCCAGTTACCTTCGGAAAAAGAGTTGGTAGCTCTTGATCCGGCAAACAAA
CCACCGCTGGTAGCGGTGGTTTTTTTGTTTGCAAGCAGCAGATTACGCGCAGAAAAAAAGGATCTCAAGA
AGATCCTTTGATCTTTTCTACGGGGTCTGACGCTCAGTGGAACGAAAACTCACGTTAAGGGATTTTGGTC
ATGAGATTATCAAAAAGGATCTTCACCTAGATCCTTTTAAATTAAAAATGAAGTTTTAAATCAATCTAAA
GTATATATGAGTAAACTTGGTCTGACAGTTACCAATGCTTAATCAGTGAGGCACCTATCTCAGCGATCTG
TCTATTTCGTTCATCCATAGTTGCCTGACTCCCCGTCGTGTAGATAACTACGATACGGGAGGGCTTACCA
TCTGGCCCCAGTGCTGCAATGATACCGCGAGACCCACGCTCACCGGCTCCAGATTTATCAGCAATAAACC
AGCCAGCCGGAAGGGCCGAGCGCAGAAGTGGTCCTGCAACTTTATCCGCCTCCATCCAGTCTATTAATTG
TTGCCGGGAAGCTAGAGTAAGTAGTTCGCCAGTTAATAGTTTGCGCAACGTTGTTGCCATTGCTGCAGGC
ATCGTGGTGTCACGCTCGTCGTTTGGTATGGCTTCATTCAGCTCCGGTTCCCAACGATCAAGGCGAGTTA
CATGATCCCCCATGTTGTGCAAAAAAGCGGTTAGCTCCTTCGGTCCTCCGATCGTTGTCAGAAGTAAGTT
GGCCGCAGTGTTATCACTCATGGTTATGGCAGCACTGCATAATTCTCTTACTGTCATGCCATCCGTAAGA
TGCTTTTCTGTGACTGGTGAGTACTCAACCAAGTCATTCTGAGAATAGTGTATGCGGCGACCGAGTTGCT
CTTGCCCGGCGTCAACACGGGATAATACCGCGCCACATAGCAGAACTTTAAAAGTGCTCATCATTGGAAA
ACGTTCTTCGGGGCGAAAACTCTCAAGGATCTTACCGCTGTTGAGATCCAGTTCGATGTAACCCACTCGT
GCACCCAACTGATCTTCAGCATCTTTTACTTTCACCAGCGTTTCTGGGTGAGCAAAAACAGGAAGGCAAA
ATGCCGCAAAAAAGGGAATAAGGGCGACACGGAAATGTTGAATACTCATACTCTTCCTTTTTCAATATTA
TTGAAGCATTTATCAGGGTTATTGTCTCATGAGCGGATACATATTTGAATGTATTTAGAAAAATAAACAA
ATAGGGGTTCCGCGCACATTTCCCCGAAAAGTGCCACCTGACGTCTAAGAAACCATTATTATCATGACAT
TAACCTATAAAAATAGGCGTATCACGAGGCCCTTTCGTCTTCAAGAATTAATTCTATATTCTAAAAACAC
AAATGATACTTCTAA
Features (pLannotate 1.2.2; 10 found; start..end, strand, type, name):
      9..2518    +  promoter       Ac5 promoter: Drosophila melanogaster actin 5C promoter
   2538..3254    +  CDS            EGFP: EGFP is a basic (constitutively fluorescent) green fluorescent protein published in 1996, derived from Aequorea victoria. It is reported to be a rapidly-maturing weak dimer with moderate acid sensitivity.
   3276..3872    +  CDS            vas (fragment): VASA1_DROME - Also known as vasa From Drosophila melanogaster (Fruit fly).
   3924..3965    +  CDS            V5 tag: epitope tag from simian virus 5
   4065..4199    -  polyA_signal   SV40 poly(A) signal: SV40 polyadenylation signal
   4222..4306    -  CDS            large T antigen (fragment): large T antigen from SV40 (simian virus 40)
   4307..4754    +  CDS            TcR (fragment): tetracycline efflux protein; tet; confers resistance to tetracycline
   4800..5388    -  rep_origin     ori: high-copy-number ColE1/pMB1/pBR322/pUC origin of replication
   5559..6419    -  CDS            AmpR: β-lactamase; bla; confers resistance to ampicillin, carbenicillin, and related antibiotics
   6420..6524    -  promoter       AmpR promoter: bla
