[The description below was written by a language model from this plasmid's Addgene catalogue record and pLannotate feature annotations shown in this document.]
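Description:
pAc5.1-EGFP-Vasa 463-661 MUT (F504E) (HK196) is an insect-cell expression plasmid built on a pAc5.1-derived backbone that already carries EGFP (T5-pAc5.1 EGFP-EcoRV). It is intended for transfection into Drosophila Schneider cells. In bacteria it is maintained as a high-copy plasmid through a ColE1/pUC-type origin and selected with ampicillin via the bla gene and its own promoter. The annotation also picks up short fragments of a tetracycline resistance gene and of SV40 large T antigen. These are non-functional backbone remnants, and the record shows no selectable marker for insect cells, which suggests transient expression.

The expression cassette is driven by the constitutive Drosophila actin 5C (Ac5) promoter and terminated by an SV40 polyadenylation signal. It encodes EGFP fused to the N terminus of a C-terminal fragment of the D. melanogaster germline DEAD-box helicase Vasa (residues 463–661) carrying the point substitution F504E. A V5 epitope sequence from the backbone lies downstream of the insert, but the record does not state whether it is in frame and translated, and only EGFP is listed as a tag. The two sequence records (depositor and sequencing-derived) have essentially the same layout. They differ slightly in length, and the fluorescent protein is annotated as EGFP in one and as the monomeric mEGFP variant in the other.

The stated purpose is imaging of the Vasa fragment in Schneider cells. The associated publication describes ReLo, a colocalization assay for identifying and characterizing direct protein–protein interactions. The "MUT" label suggests that this construct serves as a mutant counterpart to a wild-type fragment in such experiments, although the record does not say which interaction F504E is meant to affect.
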