Addgene plasmid #206434: pAc5.1-EGFP-Vasa 463-661 MUT (F504E) (HK196)
Purpose: Vasa 463-661 expression in Schneider cells for imaging
Depositing lab: Mandy Jeske. Depositing organization: Universitaet Heidelberg. Publication: ReLo is a simple and rapid colocalization assay to identify and characterize direct protein-protein interactions. Salgania HK, Metz J, Jeske M. Nat Commun. 2024 Apr 3;15(1):2875. doi: 10.1038/s41467-024-47233-4. PubMed 38570497.
Backbone
  Vector backbone: T5-pAc5.1 EGFP-EcoRV
  Vector type: Insect Expression
Growth in bacteria
  Bacterial resistance: Ampicillin, 100 μg/mL
  Growth temperature: 37°C
  Growth strain: DH5alpha
  Copy number: High Copy
Gene/Insert
  Gene/Insert name: Vasa 463-661
  Species: D. melanogaster (fly)
  Mutation: F504E
  Entrez Gene: vas (a.k.a. Dmel_CG46283, BG:DS00929.14, CG3506, CG43081, CG46283, DmRH25, Dmel\CG46283, Dmel_CG33678, Dmel_CG3506, Dmel_CG43081, EP(2)0812, VAS, VASA, Vas, Vasa, cgt, fs(2)ltoRJ36)
  Tag / fusion protein: EGFP (N terminal on insert)
  Cloning method: Restriction Enzyme; 5′ cloning site Unknown (unknown if destroyed)
Terms and licenses: Academic/Nonprofit Terms; Industry Terms: Not Available to Industry
Depositor comments: Please visit https://www.biorxiv.org/content/10.1101/2022.03.04.482790v2 for bioRxiv preprint.
How to cite: pAc5.1-EGFP-Vasa 463-661 MUT (F504E) (HK196) was a gift from Mandy Jeske (Addgene plasmid # 206434 ; http://n2t.net/addgene:206434 ; RRID:Addgene_206434)
