>Addgene plasmid #206434 | pAc5.1-EGFP-Vasa 463-661 MUT (F504E) (HK196) | depositor partial sequence | sequence record 401686 | Dm Vasa 463-661 F504E
TCTGATGTGAAGCAGACCATATACGAAGTTAATAAGTACGCCAAGCGATCCAAGCTAATAGAAATCCTTT
CCGAGCAAGCAGATGGCACCATTGTGTTTGTGGAGACAAAGCGTGGCGCCGACGAGTTAGCTTCCTTCCT
GTCAGAAAAGGAGTTTCCGACGACCTCCATTCATGGCGATCGTCTCCAGAGTCAACGCGAGCAGGCCTTG
CGTGATTTCAAGAACGGCTCTATGAAGGTTCTCATAGCCACTTCAGTGGCTTCTCGTGGATTAGACATTA
AAAACATCAAGCATGTGATCAACTATGACATGCCCAGCAAGATCGATGACTACGTACATCGCATTGGACG
TACAGGTCGTGTAGGCAATAATGGACGAGCCACAAGCTTCTTTGACCCTGAAAAGGATCGAGCTATTGCT
GCGGACTTGGTAAAAATCTTGGAGGGATCTGGCCAGACTGTTCCGGACTTTCTACGCACCTGTGGTGCCG
GCGGTGATGGGGGTTACTCCAATCAAAATTTCGGTGGGGTGGATGTGCGTGGCAGGGGAAATTACGTCGG
CGATGCCACCAATGTCGAGGAAGAAGAGCAATGGGATTGA
